>Addgene plasmid #129611 | mCherry-BetaPix | addgene full sequence | sequence record 261607 | Addgene NGS Result
TAGTTATTAATAGTAATCAATTACGGGGTCATTAGTTCATAGCCCATATATGGAGTTCCGCGTTACATAA
CTTACGGTAAATGGCCCGCCTGGCTGACCGCCCAACGACCCCCGCCCATTGACGTCAATAATGACGTATG
TTCCCATAGTAACGCCAATAGGGACTTTCCATTGACGTCAATGGGTGGAGTATTTACGGTAAACTGCCCA
CTTGGCAGTACATCAAGTGTATCATATGCCAAGTACGCCCCCTATTGACGTCAATGACGGTAAATGGCCC
GCCTGGCATTATGCCCAGTACATGACCTTATGGGACTTTCCTACTTGGCAGTACATCTACGTATTAGTCA
TCGCTATTACCATGGTGATGCGGTTTTGGCAGTACATCAATGGGCGTGGATAGCGGTTTGACTCACGGGG
ATTTCCAAGTCTCCACCCCATTGACGTCAATGGGAGTTTGTTTTGGCACCAAAATCAACGGGACTTTCCA
AAATGTCGTAACAACTCCGCCCCATTGACGCAAATGGGCGGTAGGCGTGTACGGTGGGAGGTCTATATAA
GCAGAGCTGGTTTAGTGAACCGTCAGATCCGCTAGCGCTACCGGTCGCCACCATGGTGAGCAAGGGCGAG
GAGGATAACATGGCCATCATCAAGGAGTTCATGCGCTTCAAGGTGCACATGGAGGGCTCCGTGAACGGCC
ACGAGTTCGAGATCGAGGGCGAGGGCGAGGGCCGCCCCTACGAGGGCACCCAGACCGCCAAGCTGAAGGT
GACCAAGGGTGGCCCCCTGCCCTTCGCCTGGGACATCCTGTCCCCTCAGTTCATGTACGGCTCCAAGGCC
TACGTGAAGCACCCCGCCGACATCCCCGACTACTTGAAGCTGTCCTTCCCCGAGGGCTTCAAGTGGGAGC
GCGTGATGAACTTCGAGGACGGCGGCGTGGTGACCGTGACCCAGGACTCCTCCCTGCAGGACGGCGAGTT
CATCTACAAGGTGAAGCTGCGCGGCACCAACTTCCCCTCCGACGGCCCCGTAATGCAGAAGAAGACCATG
GGCTGGGAGGCCTCCTCCGAGCGGATGTACCCCGAGGACGGCGCCCTGAAGGGCGAGATCAAGCAGAGGC
TGAAGCTGAAGGACGGCGGCCACTACGACGCTGAGGTCAAGACCACCTACAAGGCCAAGAAGCCCGTGCA
GCTGCCCGGCGCCTACAACGTCAACATCAAGTTGGACATCACCTCCCACAACGAGGACTACACCATCGTG
GAACAGTACGAACGCGCCGAGGGCCGCCACTCCACCGGCGGCATGGACGAGCTGTACAAGTCCGGACTCA
GATCTCGAGCTCAAGCTTCGAATTCTGCAGTCGACGGTACCGCGGGCCCCATGGAGCAGAAGCTGATCTC
CGAGGAGGACCTGGGATCCGACATGACCGATAATAGCAACAATCAACTGGTAGTAAGAGCAAAGTTTAAC
TTCCAGCAGACCAATGAGGACGAGCTTTCCTTCTCAAAAGGAGACGTCATCCATGTCACCCGTGTGGAAG
AGGGAGGCTGGTGGGAGGGCACACTCAACGGCCGGACCGGCTGGTTCCCCAGCAACTACGTGCGCGAGGT
CAAGGCCAGCGAGAAGCCTGTGTCTCCCAAATCAGGAACACTGAAGAGCCCTCCCAAAGGATTTGATACG
ACTGCCATAAACAAAAGCTATTACAATGTGGTGCTACAGAATATTTTAGAAACAGAAAATGAATATTCTA
AAGAACTTCAGACTGTGCTTTCAACGTACCTACGGCCATTGCAGACCAGTGAGAAGTTAAGTTCAGCAAA
CATTTCATATTTAATGGGAAATCTAGAAGAAATATGTTCTTTCCAGCAAATGCTCGTACAGTCTTTAGAA
GAATGCACCAAGTTGCCCGAAGCTCAGCAGAGAGTCGGAGGCTGCTTTTTAAACCTGATGCCACAGATGA
AAACCCTGTACCTCACGTATTGTGCCAATCACCCTTCTGCAGTGAATGTCCTCACGGAACACAGTGAGGA
GTTGGGGGAGTTCATGGAGACCAAAGGTGCCAGCAGCCCTGGGATTCTCGTGCTGACCACGGGCCTGAGC
AAACCCTTCATGCGCCTGGATAAATACCCTACGCTGCTCAAAGAGCTCGAGAGACACATGGAGGATTATC
ATACAGATAGACAAGATATTCAAAAATCCATGGCTGCCTTCAAAAACCTTTCAGCCCAATGTCAAGAAGT
CCGGAAGAGGAAAGAGCTTGAGCTGCAGATCCTGACGGAAGCCATCCGGAACTGGGAGGGCGATGACATT
AAAACTCTGGGCAACGTCACTTACATGTCCCAGGTCCTGATTCAGTGTGCCGGAAGTGAGGAAAAGAATG
AAAGATATCTTCTACTCTTCCCAAATGTTTTGCTAATGTTGTCTGCCAGTCCTAGGATGAGTGGCTTTAT
CTATCAGGGAAAGCTTCCAACGACAGGAATGACAATCACAAAGCTTGAGGACAGTGAAAATCATAGAAAT
GCATTTGAAATATCAGGGAGCATGATTGAGCGGATATTAGTGTCGTGCAACAACCAGCAGGATCTGCAGG
AATGGGTGGAGCACCTACAGAAGCAAACGAAGGTCACGTCTGTGGGAAACCCCACCATAAAGCCTCATTC
AGTGCCATCTCATACCCTCCCCTCCCACCCGGTCACTCCGTCCAGCAAGCACGCAGACAGCAAGCCCGCG
CCGCTGACGCCCGCCTACCACACGCTGCCCCACCCCTCCCACCACGGCACCCCGCACACCACCATCAACT
GGGGACCCCTGGAGCCTCCGAAAACACCCAAGCCCTGGAGCCTGAGCTGCCTGCGGCCCGCGCCTCCCCT
CCGGCCCTCAGCTGCTCTCTGCTACAAGGAGGATCTTAGTAAGAGCCCTAAGACCATGAAAAAGCTGCTG
CCCAAGCGCAAACCTGAACGGAAGCCTTCAGATGAGGAGTTCGCGTCCCGGAAAAGCACAGCTGCTTTGG
AAGAAGATGCTCAGATTCTGAAAGTCATTGAAGCTTACTGCACCAGCGCCAAAACAAGGCAAACACTCAA
TTCAAGTTCACGCAAAGAATCTGCTCCACAAGTTTTGCTTCCAGAAGAAGAGAAAATTATAGTGGAAGAA
ACTAAAAGTAATGGTCAGACAGTGATAGAAGAAAAGAGTCTTGTGGATACCGTATATGCATTAAAGGATG
AAGTTCAAGAATTAAGACAGGACAACAAAAAGATGAAGAAATCTCTAGAGGAAGAACAGAGAGCCCGCAA
AGACCTGGAGAAGCTGGTGAGGAAAGTCCTGAAGAACATGAATGATCCTGCCTGGGATGAGACCAATCTA
TAAGGGACGTCCTCAGTTCTTTCTGTTGAAGACCAGTTCTGAGGTGAAGCTGGAATTGGGATCCACCGGA
TCTAGATAACTGATCATAATCAGCCATACCACATTTGTAGAGGTTTTACTTGCTTTAAAAAACCTCCCAC
ACCTCCCCCTGAACCTGAAACATAAAATGAATGCAATTGTTGTTGTTAACTTGTTTATTGCAGCTTATAA
TGGTTACAAATAAAGCAATAGCATCACAAATTTCACAAATAAAGCATTTTTTTCACTGCATTCTAGTTGT
GGTTTGTCCAAACTCATCAATGTATCTTAACGCGTAAATTGTAAGCGTTAATATTTTGTTAAAATTCGCG
TTAAATTTTTGTTAAATCAGCTCATTTTTTAACCAATAGGCCGAAATCGGCAAAATCCCTTATAAATCAA
AAGAATAGACCGAGATAGGGT
[37 nt withheld, positions 3802-3838]
AAAGAACGTGGACTCCAACGTCAAAGG
[49 nt withheld, positions 3866-3914]
T
[91 nt withheld, positions 3916-4006]
G
[124 nt withheld, positions 4008-4131]
CAGGTGGCACTTTTCGGGGAAATGTGCGCGGAACCCCTATTTGTTTATTTTTCTAAATACATTCAAATAT
GTATCCGCTCATGAGACAATAACCCTGATAAATGCTTCAATAATATTGAAAAAGGAAGAGTCCTGAGGCG
GAAAGAACCAGCTGTGGAATGTGTGTCAGTTAGGGTGTGGAAAGTCCCCAGGCTCCCCAGCAGGCAGAAG
TATGCAAAGCATGCATCTCAATTAGTCAGCAACCAGGTGTGGAAAGTCCCCAGGCTCCCCAGCAGGCAGA
AGTATGCAAAGCATGCATCTCAATTAGTCAGCAACCATAGTCCCGCCCCTAACTCCGCCCATCCCGCCCC
TAACTCCGCCCAGTTCCGCCCATTCTCCGCCCCATGGCTGACTAATTTTTTTTATTTATGCAGAGGCCGA
GGCCGCCTCGGCCTCTGAGCTATTCCAGAAGTAGTGAGGAGGCTTTTTTGGAGGCCTAGGCTTTTGCAAA
GATCGATCAAGAGACAGGATGAGGATCGTTTCGCATGATTGAACAAGATGGATTGCACGCAGGTTCTCCG
GCCGCTTGGGTGGAGAGGCTATTCGGCTATGACTGGGCACAACAGACAATCGGCTGCTCTGATGCCGCCG
TGTTCCGGCTGTCAGCGCAGGGGCGCCCGGTTCTTTTTGTCAAGACCGACCTGTCCGGTGCCCTGAATGA
ACTGCAAGACGAGGCAGCGCGGCTATCGTGGCTGGCCACGACGGGCGTTCCTTGCGCAGCTGTGCTCGAC
GTTGTCACTGAAGCGGGAAGGGACTGGCTGCTATTGGGCGAAGTGCCGGGGCAGGATCTCCTGTCATCTC
ACCTTGCTCCTGCCGAGAAAGTATCCATCATGGCTGATGCAATGCGGCGGCTGCATACGCTTGATCCGGC
TACCTGCCCATTCGACCACCAAGCGAAACATCGCATCGAGCGAGCACGTACTCGGATGGAAGCCGGTCTT
GTCGATCAGGATGATCTGGACGAAGAGCATCAGGGGCTCGCGCCAGCCGAACTGTTCGCCAGGCTCAAGG
CGAGCATGCCCGACGGCGAGGATCTCGTCGTGACCCATGGCGATGCCTGCTTGCCGAATATCATGGTGGA
AAATGGCCGCTTTTCTGGATTCATCGACTGTGGCCGGCTGGGTGTGGCGGACCGCTATCAGGACATAGCG
TTGGCTACCCGTGATATTGCTGAAGAGCTTGGCGGCGAATGGGCTGACCGCTTCCTCGTGCTTTACGGTA
TCGCCGCTCCCGATTCGCAGCGCATCGCCTTCTATCGCCTTCTTGACGAGTTCTTCTGAGCGGGACTCTG
GGGTTCGAAATGACCGACCAAGCGACGCCCAACCTGCCATCACGAGATTTCGATTCCACCGCCGCCTTCT
ATGAAAGGTTGGGCTTCGGAATCGTTTTCCGGGACGCCGGCTGGATGATCCTCCAGCGCGGGGATCTCAT
GCTGGAGTTCTTCGCCCACCCTAGGGGGAGGCTAACTGAAACACGGAAGGAGACAATACCGGAAGGAACC
CGCGCTATGACGGCAATAAAAAGACAGAATAAAACGCACGGTGTTGGGTCGTTTGTTCATAAACGCGGGG
TTCGGTCCCAGGGCTGGCACTCTGTCGATACCCCACCGAGACCCCATTGGGGCCAATACGCCCGCGTTTC
TTCCTTTTCCCCACCCCACCCCCCAAGTTCGGGTGAAGGCCCAGGGCTCGCAGCCAACGTCGGGGCGGCA
GGCCCTGCCATAGCCTCAGGTTACTCATATATACTTTAGATTGATTTAAAACTTCATTTTTAATTTAAAA
GGATCTAGGTGAAGATCCTTTTTGATAATCTCATGACCAAAATCCCTTAACGTGAGTTTTCGTTCCACTG
AGCGTCAGACCCCGTAGAAAAGATCAAAGGATCTTCTTGAGATCCTTTTTTTCTGCGCGTAATCTGCTGC
TTGCAAACAAAAAAACCACCGCTACCAGCGGTGGTTTGTTTGCCGGATCAAGAGCTACCAACTCTTTTTC
CGAAGGTAACTGGCTTCAGCAGAGCGCAGATACCAAATACTGTTCTTCTAGTGTAGCCGTAGTTAGGCCA
CCACTTCAAGAACTCTGTAGCACCGCCTACATACCTCGCTCTGCTAATCCTGTTACCAGTGGCTGCTGCC
AGTGGCGATAAGTCGTGTCTTACCGGGTTGGACTCAAGACGATAGTTACCGGATAAGGCGCAGCGGTCGG
GCTGAACGGGGGGTTCGTGCACACAGCCCAGCTTGGAGCGAACGACCTACACCGAACTGAGATACCTACA
GCGTGAGCTATGAGAAAGCGCCACGCTTCCCGAAGGGAGAAAGGCGGACAGGTATCCGGTAAGCGGCAGG
GTCGGAACAGGAGAGCGCACGAGGGAGCTTCCAGGGGGAAACGCCTGGTATCTTTATAGTCCTGTCGGGT
TTCGCCACCTCTGACTTGAGCGTCGATTTTTGTGATGCTCGTCAGGGGGGCGGAGCCTATGGAAAAACGC
CAGCAACGCGGCCTTTTTACGGTTCCTGGCCTTTTGCTCACATGTTCTTTCCTGCGTTATCCCCTGATTC
TGTGGATAACCGTATTACCGCCATGCAT
Features (pLannotate 1.2.2; 15 found; start..end, strand, type, name):
     61..364     +  enhancer       CMV enhancer: human cytomegalovirus immediate early enhancer
    365..568     +  promoter       CMV promoter: human cytomegalovirus (CMV) immediate early promoter
    613..1320    +  CDS            mCherry: mCherry is a basic (constitutively fluorescent) red fluorescent protein published in 2004, derived from Discosoma sp.. It is reported to be a very rapidly-maturing monomer with low acid sensitivity.
   1321..1379    +  misc_feature   MCS (fragment): multiple cloning site
   1423..3360    +  CDS            Arhgef7: ARHG7_RAT - Also known as Pak3bp, Pixb. Experimental evidence at protein level: Swiss-Prot protein existence level 1. Acts as a RAC1 guanine nucleotide exchange factor (GEF) and can induce membrane ruffling. Functions in cell migration, attachment and cell spreading. Promotes targeting of RAC1 to focal adhesions. May function as a positive regulator of apoptosis. Downstream of NMDA receptors and CaMKK-CaMK1 signaling cascade, promotes the formation of spines and synapses in hippocampal neurons (By similarity). From Rattus norvegicus (Rat).
   3441..3525    +  CDS            large T antigen (fragment): large T antigen from SV40 (simian virus 40)
   3548..3669    +  polyA_signal   SV40 poly(A) signal: SV40 polyadenylation signal
   3703..4131    -  rep_origin     f1 ori (sequence partly withheld): f1 bacteriophage origin of replication; arrow indicates direction of (+) strand synthesis
   4158..4262    +  promoter       AmpR promoter: bla
   4264..4621    +  promoter       SV40 promoter: SV40 enhancer and early promoter
   4656..5450    +  CDS            NeoR/KanR: aminoglycoside phosphotransferase from Tn5; aph(3')-II (or nptII); confers resistance to neomycin, kanamycin, and G418 (Geneticin®)
   5471..5623    +  CDS            ble (fragment): BLE_KLEPN - Experimental evidence at protein level: Swiss-Prot protein existence level 1. Binding protein with a strong affinity to the bleomycin family of antibiotics. Binds to CL990; an antimitotic-antibiotic compound. From Klebsiella pneumoniae.
   5682..5729    +  polyA_signal   HSV TK poly(A) signal: herpes simplex virus thymidine kinase polyadenylation signal (Cole and Stacy, 1985)
   5820..5836    -  polyA_signal   bGH poly(A) signal (fragment): bovine growth hormone polyadenylation signal
   6058..6646    +  rep_origin     ori: high-copy-number ColE1/pMB1/pBR322/pUC origin of replication
