[The description below was written by a language model from this plasmid's Addgene catalogue record and pLannotate feature annotations shown in this document.]
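Description:
mCherry-BetaPix is a mammalian expression plasmid built on the Clontech pEGFP-C1 backbone, in which the original fluorescent protein position is occupied by mCherry, a fast-maturing monomeric red fluorescent protein. The human cytomegalovirus immediate early enhancer and promoter drive a coding region consisting of mCherry followed by a remnant of the multiple cloning site and then the Beta-PIX open reading frame, so the arrangement is consistent with a fusion carrying the red tag at the N-terminus of Beta-PIX. An SV40 polyadenylation signal terminates the transcript. The catalogue lists the insert species as synthetic, whereas sequence annotation matches the insert most closely to rat Arhgef7 (also called Pixb), a guanine nucleotide exchange factor for Rho-family GTPases that is linked to membrane ruffling, cell migration, spreading and focal adhesion targeting of Rac1. The restriction sites used for cloning are not recorded.

The plasmid is propagated in E. coli at high copy number through a ColE1/pUC-type origin and is selected with kanamycin. The Tn5 aminoglycoside phosphotransferase gene (NeoR/KanR) sits behind tandem bacterial (bla) and SV40 early promoters and ends in an HSV TK polyadenylation signal, so the same marker can also confer G418 resistance in mammalian cells. An f1 origin is present as well. Short annotated fragments of SV40 large T antigen, ble and the bGH poly(A) signal appear to be partial matches to backbone sequence rather than functional elements.

The stated purpose is simply "RhoGEF". The associated work concerns identifying exchange factors that raise Cdc42 activity in primary human endothelial cells, which suggests use for overexpressing and visualising this GEF in live cells.
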