Addgene plasmid #129611: mCherry-BetaPix
Purpose: RhoGEF
Depositing lab: Dorus Gadella. Depositing organization: University of Amsterdam. Publication: Identification of guanine nucleotide exchange factors that increase Cdc42 activity in primary human endothelial cells. Reinhard NR, Van Der Niet S, Chertkova A, Postma M, Hordijk PL, Gadella TWJ Jr, Goedhart J. Small GTPases. 2019 Aug 30:1-15. doi: 10.1080/21541248.2019.1658509. PubMed 31469028.
Backbone
  Vector backbone: pEGFP-C1
  Backbone manufacturer: Clontech
  Vector type: Mammalian Expression
Growth in bacteria
  Bacterial resistance: Kanamycin, 50 μg/mL
  Growth temperature: 37°C
  Growth strain: DH5alpha
  Copy number: High Copy
Gene/Insert
  Gene/Insert name: Beta-PIX
  Species: Synthetic
  Promoter: CMV
  Cloning method: Restriction Enzyme; 5′ cloning site Unknown (unknown if destroyed); 3′ cloning site Unknown (unknown if destroyed)
Terms and licenses: Academic/Nonprofit Terms; Industry Terms: Not Available to Industry
How to cite: mCherry-BetaPix was a gift from Dorus Gadella (Addgene plasmid # 129611 ; http://n2t.net/addgene:129611 ; RRID:Addgene_129611)
